>Addgene plasmid #222914 | pX330_NPM2_cterm4 | addgene full sequence | sequence record 439886 | Addgene NGS Result
GAGGGCCTATTTCCCATGATTCCTTCATATTTGCATATACGATACAAGGCTGTTAGAGAGATAATTGGAA
TTAATTTGACTGTAAACACAAAGATATTAGTACAAAATACGTGACGTAGAAAGTAATAATTTCTTGGGTA
GTTTGCAGTTTTAAAATTATGTTTTAAAATGGACTATCATATGCTTACCGTAACTTGAAAGTATTTCGAT
TTCTTGGCTTTATATATCTTGTGGAAAGGACGAAACACCGAATGAGGAGCCACGCCTTGGGTTTTAGAGC
TAGAAATAGCAAGTTAAAATAAGGCTAGTCCGTTATCAACTTGAAAAAGTGGCACCGAGTCGGTGCTTTT
TTGTTTTAGAGCTAGAAATAGCAAGTTAAAATAAGGCTAGTCCGTTTTTAGCGCGTGCGCCAATTCTGCA
GACAAATGGCTCTAGAGGTACCCGTTACATAACTTACGGTAAATGGCCCGCCTGGCTGACCGCCCAACGA
CCCCCGCCCATTGACGTCAATAGTAACGCCAATAGGGACTTTCCATTGACGTCAATGGGTGGAGTATTTA
CGGTAAACTGCCCACTTGGCAGTACATCAAGTGTATCATATGCCAAGTACGCCCCCTATTGACGTCAATG
ACGGTAAATGGCCCGCCTGGCATTGTGCCCAGTACATGACCTTATGGGACTTTCCTACTTGGCAGTACAT
CTACGTATTAGTCATCGCTATTACCATGGTCGAGGTGAGCCCCACGTTCTGCTTCACTCTCCCCATCTCC
CCCCCCTCCCCACCCCCAATTTTGTATTTATTTATTTTTTAATTATTTTGTGCAGCGATGGGGGCGGGGG
GGGGGGGGGGCGCGCGCCAGGCGGGGCGGGGCGGGGCGAGGGGCGGGGCGGGGCGAGGCGGAGAGGTGCG
GCGGCAGCCAATCAGAGCGGCGCGCTCCGAAAGTTTCCTTTTATGGCGAGGCGGCGGCGGCGGCGGCCCT
ATAAAAAGCGAAGCGCGCGGCGGGCGGGAGTCGCTGCGCGCTGCCTTCGCCCCGTGCCCCGCTCCGCCGC
CGCCTCGCGCCGCCCGCCCCGGCTCTGACTGACCGCGTTACTCCCACAGGTGAGCGGGCGGGACGGCCCT
TCTCCTCCGGGCTGTAATTAGCTGAGCAAGAGGTAAGGGTTTAAGGGATGGTTGGTTGGTGGGGTATTAA
TGTTTAATTACCTGGAGCACCTGCCTGAAATCACTTTTTTTCAGGTTGGACCGGTGCCACCATGGACTAT
AAGGACCACGACGGAGACTACAAGGATCATGATATTGATTACAAAGACGATGACGATAAGATGGCCCCAA
AGAAGAAGCGGAAGGTCGGTATCCACGGAGTCCCAGCAGCCGACAAGAAGTACAGCATCGGCCTGGACAT
CGGCACCAACTCTGTGGGCTGGGCCGTGATCACCGACGAGTACAAGGTGCCCAGCAAGAAATTCAAGGTG
CTGGGCAACACCGACCGGCACAGCATCAAGAAGAACCTGATCGGAGCCCTGCTGTTCGACAGCGGCGAAA
CAGCCGAGGCCACCCGGCTGAAGAGAACCGCCAGAAGAAGATACACCAGACGGAAGAACCGGATCTGCTA
TCTGCAAGAGATCTTCAGCAACGAGATGGCCAAGGTGGACGACAGCTTCTTCCACAGACTGGAAGAGTCC
TTCCTGGTGGAAGAGGATAAGAAGCACGAGCGGCACCCCATCTTCGGCAACATCGTGGACGAGGTGGCCT
ACCACGAGAAGTACCCCACCATCTACCACCTGAGAAAGAAACTGGTGGACAGCACCGACAAGGCCGACCT
GCGGCTGATCTATCTGGCCCTGGCCCACATGATCAAGTTCCGGGGCCACTTCCTGATCGAGGGCGACCTG
AACCCCGACAACAGCGACGTGGACAAGCTGTTCATCCAGCTGGTGCAGACCTACAACCAGCTGTTCGAGG
AAAACCCCATCAACGCCAGCGGCGTGGACGCCAAGGCCATCCTGTCTGCCAGACTGAGCAAGAGCAGACG
GCTGGAAAATCTGATCGCCCAGCTGCCCGGCGAGAAGAAGAATGGCCTGTTCGGAAACCTGATTGCCCTG
AGCCTGGGCCTGACCCCCAACTTCAAGAGCAACTTCGACCTGGCCGAGGATGCCAAACTGCAGCTGAGCA
AGGACACCTACGACGACGACCTGGACAACCTGCTGGCCCAGATCGGCGACCAGTACGCCGACCTGTTTCT
GGCCGCCAAGAACCTGTCCGACGCCATCCTGCTGAGCGACATCCTGAGAGTGAACACCGAGATCACCAAG
GCCCCCCTGAGCGCCTCTATGATCAAGAGATACGACGAGCACCACCAGGACCTGACCCTGCTGAAAGCTC
TCGTGCGGCAGCAGCTGCCTGAGAAGTACAAAGAGATTTTCTTCGACCAGAGCAAGAACGGCTACGCCGG
CTACATTGACGGCGGAGCCAGCCAGGAAGAGTTCTACAAGTTCATCAAGCCCATCCTGGAAAAGATGGAC
GGCACCGAGGAACTGCTCGTGAAGCTGAACAGAGAGGACCTGCTGCGGAAGCAGCGGACCTTCGACAACG
GCAGCATCCCCCACCAGATCCACCTGGGAGAGCTGCACGCCATTCTGCGGCGGCAGGAAGATTTTTACCC
ATTCCTGAAGGACAACCGGGAAAAGATCGAGAAGATCCTGACCTTCCGCATCCCCTACTACGTGGGCCCT
CTGGCCAGGGGAAACAGCAGATTCGCCTGGATGACCAGAAAGAGCGAGGAAACCATCACCCCCTGGAACT
TCGAGGAAGTGGTGGACAAGGGCGCTTCCGCCCAGAGCTTCATCGAGCGGATGACCAACTTCGATAAGAA
CCTGCCCAACGAGAAGGTGCTGCCCAAGCACAGCCTGCTGTACGAGTACTTCACCGTGTATAACGAGCTG
ACCAAAGTGAAATACGTGACCGAGGGAATGAGAAAGCCCGCCTTCCTGAGCGGCGAGCAGAAAAAGGCCA
TCGTGGACCTGCTGTTCAAGACCAACCGGAAAGTGACCGTGAAGCAGCTGAAAGAGGACTACTTCAAGAA
AATCGAGTGCTTCGACTCCGTGGAAATCTCCGGCGTGGAAGATCGGTTCAACGCCTCCCTGGGCACATAC
CACGATCTGCTGAAAATTATCAAGGACAAGGACTTCCTGGACAATGAGGAAAACGAGGACATTCTGGAAG
ATATCGTGCTGACCCTGACACTGTTTGAGGACAGAGAGATGATCGAGGAACGGCTGAAAACCTATGCCCA
CCTGTTCGACGACAAAGTGATGAAGCAGCTGAAGCGGCGGAGATACACCGGCTGGGGCAGGCTGAGCCGG
AAGCTGATCAACGGCATCCGGGACAAGCAGTCCGGCAAGACAATCCTGGATTTCCTGAAGTCCGACGGCT
TCGCCAACAGAAACTTCATGCAGCTGATCCACGACGACAGCCTGACCTTTAAAGAGGACATCCAGAAAGC
CCAGGTGTCCGGCCAGGGCGATAGCCTGCACGAGCACATTGCCAATCTGGCCGGCAGCCCCGCCATTAAG
AAGGGCATCCTGCAGACAGTGAAGGTGGTGGACGAGCTCGTGAAAGTGATGGGCCGGCACAAGCCCGAGA
ACATCGTGATCGAAATGGCCAGAGAGAACCAGACCACCCAGAAGGGACAGAAGAACAGCCGCGAGAGAAT
GAAGCGGATCGAAGAGGGCATCAAAGAGCTGGGCAGCCAGATCCTGAAAGAACACCCCGTGGAAAACACC
CAGCTGCAGAACGAGAAGCTGTACCTGTACTACCTGCAGAATGGGCGGGATATGTACGTGGACCAGGAAC
TGGACATCAACCGGCTGTCCGACTACGATGTGGACCATATCGTGCCTCAGAGCTTTCTGAAGGACGACTC
CATCGACAACAAGGTGCTGACCAGAAGCGACAAGAACCGGGGCAAGAGCGACAACGTGCCCTCCGAAGAG
GTCGTGAAGAAGATGAAGAACTACTGGCGGCAGCTGCTGAACGCCAAGCTGATTACCCAGAGAAAGTTCG
ACAATCTGACCAAGGCCGAGAGAGGCGGCCTGAGCGAACTGGATAAGGCCGGCTTCATCAAGAGACAGCT
GGTGGAAACCCGGCAGATCACAAAGCACGTGGCACAGATCCTGGACTCCCGGATGAACACTAAGTACGAC
GAGAATGACAAGCTGATCCGGGAAGTGAAAGTGATCACCCTGAAGTCCAAGCTGGTGTCCGATTTCCGGA
AGGATTTCCAGTTTTACAAAGTGCGCGAGATCAACAACTACCACCACGCCCACGACGCCTACCTGAACGC
CGTCGTGGGAACCGCCCTGATCAAAAAGTACCCTAAGCTGGAAAGCGAGTTCGTGTACGGCGACTACAAG
GTGTACGACGTGCGGAAGATGATCGCCAAGAGCGAGCAGGAAATCGGCAAGGCTACCGCCAAGTACTTCT
TCTACAGCAACATCATGAACTTTTTCAAGACCGAGATTACCCTGGCCAACGGCGAGATCCGGAAGCGGCC
TCTGATCGAGACAAACGGCGAAACCGGGGAGATCGTGTGGGATAAGGGCCGGGATTTTGCCACCGTGCGG
AAAGTGCTGAGCATGCCCCAAGTGAATATCGTGAAAAAGACCGAGGTGCAGACAGGCGGCTTCAGCAAAG
AGTCTATCCTGCCCAAGAGGAACAGCGATAAGCTGATCGCCAGAAAGAAGGACTGGGACCCTAAGAAGTA
CGGCGGCTTCGACAGCCCCACCGTGGCCTATTCTGTGCTGGTGGTGGCCAAAGTGGAAAAGGGCAAGTCC
AAGAAACTGAAGAGTGTGAAAGAGCTGCTGGGGATCACCATCATGGAAAGAAGCAGCTTCGAGAAGAATC
CCATCGACTTTCTGGAAGCCAAGGGCTACAAAGAAGTGAAAAAGGACCTGATCATCAAGCTGCCTAAGTA
CTCCCTGTTCGAGCTGGAAAACGGCCGGAAGAGAATGCTGGCCTCTGCCGGCGAACTGCAGAAGGGAAAC
GAACTGGCCCTGCCCTCCAAATATGTGAACTTCCTGTACCTGGCCAGCCACTATGAGAAGCTGAAGGGCT
CCCCCGAGGATAATGAGCAGAAACAGCTGTTTGTGGAACAGCACAAGCACTACCTGGACGAGATCATCGA
GCAGATCAGCGAGTTCTCCAAGAGAGTGATCCTGGCCGACGCTAATCTGGACAAAGTGCTGTCCGCCTAC
AACAAGCACCGGGATAAGCCCATCAGAGAGCAGGCCGAGAATATCATCCACCTGTTTACCCTGACCAATC
TGGGAGCCCCTGCCGCCTTCAAGTACTTTGACACCACCATCGACCGGAAGAGGTACACCAGCACCAAAGA
GGTGCTGGACGCCACCCTGATCCACCAGAGCATCACCGGCCTGTACGAGACACGGATCGACCTGTCTCAG
CTGGGAGGCGACAAAAGGCCGGCGGCCACGAAAAAGGCCGGCCAGGCAAAAAAGAAAAAGTAAGAATTCC
TAGAGCTCGCTGATCAGCCTCGACTGTGCCTTCTAGTTGCCAGCCATCTGTTGTTTGCCCCTCCCCCGTG
CCTTCCTTGACCCTGGAAGGTGCCACTCCCACTGTCCTTTCCTAATAAAATGAGGAAATTGCATCGCATT
GTCTGAGTAGGTGTCATTCTATTCTGGGGGGTGGGGTGGGGCAGGACAGCAAGGGGGAGGATTGGGAAGA
GAATAGCAGGCATGCTGGGGAGCGGCCGCAGGAACCCCTAGTGATGGAGTTGGCCACTCCCTCTCTGCGC
GCTCGCTCGCTCACTGAGGCCGGGCGACCAAAGGTCGCCCGACGCCCGGGCTTTGCCCGGGCGGCCTCAG
TGAGCGAGCGAGCGCGCAGCTGCCTGCAGGGGCGCCTGATGCGGTATTTTCTCCTTACGCATCTGTGCGG
TATTTCACACCGCATA
[95 nt withheld, positions 5967-6061]
T
[46 nt withheld, positions 6063-6108]
C
[141 nt withheld, positions 6110-6250]
CCTTTGACGTTGGAGTCCACGTTCTTT
[37 nt withheld, positions 6278-6314]
ACTCTATCTCGGGCTATTCTTTTGATTTATAAGGGATTTTGCCGATTTCGGTCTATTGGTTAAAAAATGA
GCTGATTTAACAAAAATTTAACGCGAATTTTAACAAAATATTAACGTTTACAATTTTATGGTGCACTCTC
AGTACAATCTGCTCTGATGCCGCATAGTTAAGCCAGCCCCGACACCCGCCAACACCCGCTGACGCGCCCT
GACGGGCTTGTCTGCTCCCGGCATCCGCTTACAGACAAGCTGTGACCGTCTCCGGGAGCTGCATGTGTCA
GAGGTTTTCACCGTCATCACCGAAACGCGCGAGACGAAAGGGCCTCGTGATACGCCTATTTTTATAGGTT
AATGTCATGATAATAATGGTTTCTTAGACGTCAGGTGGCACTTTTCGGGGAAATGTGCGCGGAACCCCTA
TTTGTTTATTTTTCTAAATACATTCAAATATGTATCCGCTCATGAGACAATAACCCTGATAAATGCTTCA
ATAATATTGAAAAAGGAAGAGTATGAGTATTCAACATTTCCGTGTCGCCCTTATTCCCTTTTTTGCGGCA
TTTTGCCTTCCTGTTTTTGCTCACCCAGAAACGCTGGTGAAAGTAAAAGATGCTGAAGATCAGTTGGGTG
CACGAGTGGGTTACATCGAACTGGATCTCAACAGCGGTAAGATCCTTGAGAGTTTTCGCCCCGAAGAACG
TTTTCCAATGATGAGCACTTTTAAAGTTCTGCTATGTGGCGCGGTATTATCCCGTATTGACGCCGGGCAA
GAGCAACTCGGTCGCCGCATACACTATTCTCAGAATGACTTGGTTGAGTACTCACCAGTCACAGAAAAGC
ATCTTACGGATGGCATGACAGTAAGAGAATTATGCAGTGCTGCCATAACCATGAGTGATAACACTGCGGC
CAACTTACTTCTGACAACGATCGGAGGACCGAAGGAGCTAACCGCTTTTTTGCACAACATGGGGGATCAT
GTAACTCGCCTTGATCGTTGGGAACCGGAGCTGAATGAAGCCATACCAAACGACGAGCGTGACACCACGA
TGCCTGTAGCAATGGCAACAACGTTGCGCAAACTATTAACTGGCGAACTACTTACTCTAGCTTCCCGGCA
ACAATTAATAGACTGGATGGAGGCGGATAAAGTTGCAGGACCACTTCTGCGCTCGGCCCTTCCGGCTGGC
TGGTTTATTGCTGATAAATCTGGAGCCGGTGAGCGTGGAAGCCGCGGTATCATTGCAGCACTGGGGCCAG
ATGGTAAGCCCTCCCGTATCGTAGTTATCTACACGACGGGGAGTCAGGCAACTATGGATGAACGAAATAG
ACAGATCGCTGAGATAGGTGCCTCACTGATTAAGCATTGGTAACTGTCAGACCAAGTTTACTCATATATA
CTTTAGATTGATTTAAAACTTCATTTTTAATTTAAAAGGATCTAGGTGAAGATCCTTTTTGATAATCTCA
TGACCAAAATCCCTTAACGTGAGTTTTCGTTCCACTGAGCGTCAGACCCCGTAGAAAAGATCAAAGGATC
TTCTTGAGATCCTTTTTTTCTGCGCGTAATCTGCTGCTTGCAAACAAAAAAACCACCGCTACCAGCGGTG
GTTTGTTTGCCGGATCAAGAGCTACCAACTCTTTTTCCGAAGGTAACTGGCTTCAGCAGAGCGCAGATAC
CAAATACTGTTCTTCTAGTGTAGCCGTAGTTAGGCCACCACTTCAAGAACTCTGTAGCACCGCCTACATA
CCTCGCTCTGCTAATCCTGTTACCAGTGGCTGCTGCCAGTGGCGATAAGTCGTGTCTTACCGGGTTGGAC
TCAAGACGATAGTTACCGGATAAGGCGCAGCGGTCGGGCTGAACGGGGGGTTCGTGCACACAGCCCAGCT
TGGAGCGAACGACCTACACCGAACTGAGATACCTACAGCGTGAGCTATGAGAAAGCGCCACGCTTCCCGA
AGGGAGAAAGGCGGACAGGTATCCGGTAAGCGGCAGGGTCGGAACAGGAGAGCGCACGAGGGAGCTTCCA
GGGGGAAACGCCTGGTATCTTTATAGTCCTGTCGGGTTTCGCCACCTCTGACTTGAGCGTCGATTTTTGT
GATGCTCGTCAGGGGGGCGGAGCCTATGGAAAAACGCCAGCAACGCGGCCTTTTTACGGTTCCTGGCCTT
TTGCTGGCCTTTTGCTCACATGT
Features (pLannotate 1.2.2; 18 found; start..end, strand, type, name):
      1..241     +  promoter       U6 promoter: RNA polymerase III promoter for human U6 snRNA
    271..346     +  misc_RNA       gRNA scaffold: guide RNA scaffold for the Streptococcus pyogenes CRISPR/Cas9 system
    353..396     +  misc_RNA       gRNA scaffold (fragment): guide RNA scaffold for the Streptococcus pyogenes CRISPR/Cas9 system
    443..728     +  enhancer       CMV enhancer: human cytomegalovirus immediate early enhancer; contains an 18-bp deletion relative to the standard CMV enhancer
    730..1006    +  promoter       chicken β-actin promoter: No description available
   1007..1234    +  intron         hybrid intron: hybrid between chicken β-actin (CBA) and minute virus of mice (MMV) introns (Gray et al., 2011)
   1372..2973    +  CDS            Cas9(N): N-terminal portion of Streptococcus pyogenes Cas9 (Zetsche et al., 2015)
   2974..5472    +  CDS            Cas9(C): C-terminal portion of Streptococcus pyogenes Cas9 (Zetsche et al., 2015)
   5473..5520    +  CDS            nucleoplasmin NLS: bipartite nuclear localization signal from nucleoplasmin
   5554..5665    +  polyA_signal   bGH poly(A) signal: bovine growth hormone polyadenylation signal
   5770..5910    +  repeat_region  AAV2 ITR: inverted terminal repeat of adeno-associated virus serotype 2 inverted
   5915..5966    -  misc_feature   bom (fragment): basis of mobility region from pBR322
   5985..6440    +  rep_origin     f1 ori (sequence partly withheld): f1 bacteriophage origin of replication; arrow indicates direction of (+) strand synthesis
   6441..6490    -  misc_feature   bom (fragment): basis of mobility region from pBR322
   6592..6627    -  CDS            rop (fragment): Rop protein, which maintains plasmids at low copy number; rop
   6722..6826    +  promoter       AmpR promoter: bla
   6827..7687    +  CDS            AmpR: β-lactamase; bla; confers resistance to ampicillin, carbenicillin, and related antibiotics
   7858..8446    +  rep_origin     ori: high-copy-number ColE1/pMB1/pBR322/pUC origin of replication
