[The description below was written by a language model from this plasmid's Addgene catalogue record and pLannotate feature annotations shown in this document.]
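Description:
pX330_NPM2_cterm4 is an all-in-one CRISPR plasmid built on the pX330 backbone for transient expression of Streptococcus pyogenes Cas9 together with a single guide RNA against the human NPM2 gene. It is an 8.5 kb, high-copy plasmid maintained in E. coli through a ColE1/pUC-type origin and selected with ampicillin via the β-lactamase (AmpR) cassette. An f1 phage origin is also present, and the annotation picks up a single AAV2 ITR and small bom and rop fragments as backbone remnants. With only one ITR annotated, the record gives no indication that the plasmid is meant for AAV packaging.

Two expression units make up the payload. A human U6 RNA polymerase III promoter drives the sgRNA: the NPM2-specific spacer, inserted by Golden Gate cloning, sits in the gap between the promoter and the S. pyogenes gRNA scaffold. Downstream, a hybrid promoter consisting of the CMV enhancer, chicken β-actin promoter and a hybrid CBA/MVM intron drives Cas9. The Cas9 coding sequence is annotated as adjoining N- and C-terminal portions that together form one continuous open reading frame. It ends in a bipartite nucleoplasmin nuclear localization signal and is followed by a bGH polyadenylation signal. No mammalian selection marker or fluorescent reporter is annotated.

The stated purpose is Cas9/sgRNA targeting of NPM2. The name indicates that this is the fourth guide in a set, and "cterm" suggests it is directed near the C-terminal end of the coding region, as would suit a knock-in or tagging strategy, although the record does not state this explicitly. The associated work concerns transcription factor-directed differentiation of human cells into oogonia-like cells.
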