Addgene plasmid #222914: pX330_NPM2_cterm4
Purpose: Cas9/sgRNA plasmid for targeting NPM2
Depositing lab: George Church. Depositing organization: Harvard Medical School. Publication: Rapid Human Oogonia-like Cell Specification via Combinatorial Transcription Factor-Directed Differentiation. Pierson Smela M, Kramme CC, Fortuna PRJ, Wolf B, Srikar Kavirayuni V, Adams J, Ma C, Velychko S, Widocki U, Goel S, Chen T, Vincoff S, Dong E, Kohman RE, Kobayashi M, Shioda T, Church GM, Chatterjee P. bioRxiv 2022.07.11.499564 10.1101/2022.07.11.499564.
Backbone
  Vector backbone: pX330
  Vector type: CRISPR
Growth in bacteria
  Bacterial resistance: Ampicillin, 100 μg/mL
  Growth temperature: 37°C
  Growth strain: NEB Stable
  Copy number: High Copy
Gene/Insert
  Gene/Insert name: Cas9, NPM2 sgRNA 4
  gRNA/shRNA sequence: AATGAGGAGCCACGCCTTGG
  Species: H. sapiens (human), Synthetic
  Entrez Gene: NPM2
  Cloning method: Golden Gate
Terms and licenses: Academic/Nonprofit Terms; Industry Terms: Not Available to Industry
Depositor comments: Please visit https://doi.org/10.1101/2022.07.11.499564 for bioRxiv preprint
How to cite: pX330_NPM2_cterm4 was a gift from George Church (Addgene plasmid # 222914 ; http://n2t.net/addgene:222914 ; RRID:Addgene_222914)
